Addgene plasmid #20769: pFA6a-6xGLY-Myc-kanMX6
Purpose: (Empty Backbone)
Depositing lab: Mark Hochstrasser. Depositing organization: Yale University. Publication: Small epitope-linker modules for PCR-based C-terminal tagging in Saccharomyces cerevisiae. Funakoshi M, Hochstrasser M. Yeast. 2009 Feb 25. 26(3):185-192. 10.1002/yea.1658 PubMed 19243080.
Backbone
  Vector backbone: pFA6a
  Backbone size (bp): 2513
  Vector type: Yeast Expression ; PCR-based C-terminal tagging
  Selectable markers: G418
Growth in bacteria
  Bacterial resistance: Ampicillin, 100 μg/mL
  Growth temperature: 37°C
  Growth strain: DH5alpha
  Copy number: Unknown
Gene/Insert
  Gene/Insert name: None
  Cloning method: Restriction Enzyme; 5′ cloning site PacI (unknown if destroyed); 3′ cloning site PmeI (unknown if destroyed)
  Sequencing primers: 5′ SP6; 3′ T7
Terms and licenses: Academic/Nonprofit Terms; Industry Terms: Not Available to Industry
How to cite: pFA6a-6xGLY-Myc-kanMX6 was a gift from Mark Hochstrasser (Addgene plasmid # 20769 ; http://n2t.net/addgene:20769 ; RRID:Addgene_20769)
