[The description below was written by a language model from this plasmid's Addgene catalogue record and pLannotate feature annotations shown in this document.]
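Description:
pFA6a-6xGLY-Myc-kanMX6 is a template plasmid built on the pFA6a backbone for PCR-based C-terminal epitope tagging of chromosomal genes in Saccharomyces cerevisiae. It is catalogued as an empty backbone with no gene insert. It is not meant to be maintained in yeast: the annotated features include no yeast origin of replication or centromere. Instead, it is propagated in E. coli through a high-copy ColE1/pUC-type origin and an ampicillin resistance gene (β-lactamase with its own promoter). Short fragments annotated as lacI, rop and bom are backbone remnants rather than functional elements.

The working part of the plasmid is the tagging module, which the record indicates was cloned between PacI and PmeI sites. As the name implies, this module encodes a six-glycine flexible linker followed by a Myc epitope. The automated feature table does not annotate either element, although the unannotated stretch upstream of the ADH1 terminator is where they would be expected. The S. cerevisiae ADH1 terminator follows, supplying transcription termination for the newly tagged gene. After it comes the kanMX cassette, a selectable marker that lets yeast integrants be selected on G418.

In typical use, the module is amplified with primers carrying homology to the 3′ end of a target open reading frame and to its downstream region. The product then integrates by homologous recombination, fusing the linker and tag in frame to the endogenous protein. The tagged protein remains under its native promoter and can be detected or immunoprecipitated through the Myc epitope. SP6 and T7 promoters flank the module and serve as sequencing primer sites.
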