Features (pLannotate 1.2.2; 10 found; start..end, strand, type, name):
    132..319     +  terminator     ADH1 terminator: S. cerevisiae ADH1; transcription terminator for the S. cerevisiae alcohol dehydrogenase 1 (ADH1) gene
    394..1750    +  gene           kanMX: yeast selectable marker conferring kanamycin resistance (Wach et al., 1994)
   1855..1873    -  promoter       T7 promoter: promoter for bacteriophage T7 RNA polymerase
   1895..1948    -  CDS            lacI (fragment): lac repressor; lacI; The lac repressor binds to the lac operator to inhibit transcription in E. coli. This inhibition can be relieved by adding lactose or isopropyl-β-D-thiogalactopyranoside (IPTG).
   2131..2719    -  rep_origin     ori: high-copy-number ColE1/pMB1/pBR322/pUC origin of replication
   2890..3750    -  CDS            AmpR: β-lactamase; bla; confers resistance to ampicillin, carbenicillin, and related antibiotics
   3751..3855    -  promoter       AmpR promoter: bla
   3950..3985    +  CDS            rop (fragment): Rop protein, which maintains plasmids at low copy number; rop
   4087..4138    +  misc_feature   bom (fragment): basis of mobility region from pBR322
   4201..4219    +  promoter       SP6 promoter: promoter for bacteriophage SP6 RNA polymerase
>Addgene plasmid #20769 | pFA6a-6xGLY-Myc-kanMX6 | depositor full sequence | sequence record 9661 | Author sequence
ACGCGGCCGCCAGCTGAAGCTTCGTACGCTGCAGGTCGACGGATCCCCGGGTTAATTAACGGGGGAGGCG
GGGGTGGAGAGCAGAAACTCATCTCAGAAGAGGATCTGTAGGGCGCGCCACTTCTAAATAAGCGAATTTC
TTATGATTTATGATTTTTATTATTAAATAAGTTATAAAAAAAATAAGTGTATACAAATTTTAAAGTGACT
CTTAGGTTTTAAAACGAAAATTCTTATTCTTGAGTAACTCTTTCCTGTAGGTCAGGTTGCTTTCTCAGGT
ATAGTATGAGGTCGCTCTTATTGACCACACCTCTACCGGCAGATCCGCTAGGGATAACAGGGTAATATAG
ATCTGTTTAGCTTGCCTCGTCCCCGCCGGGTCACCCGGCCAGCGACATGGAGGCCCAGAATACCCTCCTT
GACAGTCTTGACGTGCGCAGCTCAGGGGCATGATGTGACTGTCGCCCGTACATTTAGCCCATACATCCCC
ATGTATAATCATTTGCATCCATACATTTTGATGGCCGCACGGCGCGAAGCAAAAATTACGGCTCCTCGCT
GCAGACCTGCGAGCAGGGAAACGCTCCCCTCACAGACGCGTTGAATTGTCCCCACGCCGCGCCCCTGTAG
AGAAATATAAAAGGTTAGGATTTGCCACTGAGGTTCTTCTTTCATATACTTCCTTTTAAAATCTTGCTAG
GATACAGTTCTCACATCACATCCGAACATAAACAACCATGGGTAAGGAAAAGACTCACGTTTCGAGGCCG
CGATTAAATTCCAACATGGATGCTGATTTATATGGGTATAAATGGGCTCGCGATAATGTCGGGCAATCAG
GTGCGACAATCTATCGATTGTATGGGAAGCCCGATGCGCCAGAGTTGTTTCTGAAACATGGCAAAGGTAG
CGTTGCCAATGATGTTACAGATGAGATGGTCAGACTAAACTGGCTGACGGAATTTATGCCTCTTCCGACC
ATCAAGCATTTTATCCGTACTCCTGATGATGCATGGTTACTCACCACTGCGATCCCCGGCAAAACAGCAT
TCCAGGTATTAGAAGAATATCCTGATTCAGGTGAAAATATTGTTGATGCGCTGGCAGTGTTCCTGCGCCG
GTTGCATTCGATTCCTGTTTGTAATTGTCCTTTTAACAGCGATCGCGTATTTCGTCTCGCTCAGGCGCAA
TCACGAATGAATAACGGTTTGGTTGATGCGAGTGATTTTGATGACGAGCGTAATGGCTGGCCTGTTGAAC
AAGTCTGGAAAGAAATGCATAAGCTTTTGCCATTCTCACCGGATTCAGTCGTCACTCATGGTGATTTCTC
ACTTGATAACCTTATTTTTGACGAGGGGAAATTAATAGGTTGTATTGATGTTGGACGAGTCGGAATCGCA
GACCGATACCAGGATCTTGCCATCCTATGGAACTGCCTCGGTGAGTTTTCTCCTTCATTACAGAAACGGC
TTTTTCAAAAATATGGTATTGATAATCCTGATATGAATAAATTGCAGTTTCATTTGATGCTCGATGAGTT
TTTCTAATCAGTACTGACAATAAAAAGATTCTTGTTTTCAAGAACTTGTCATTTGTATAGTTTTTTTATA
TTGTAGTTGTTCTATTTTAATCAAATGTTAGCGTGATTTATATTTTTTTTCGCCTCGACATCATCTGCCC
AGATGCGAAGTTAAGTGCGCAGAAAGTAATATCATGCGTCAATCGTATGTGAATGCTGGTCGCTATACTG
CTGTCGATTCGATACTAACGCCGCCATCCAGTTTAAACGAGCTCGAATTCATCGATGATATCAGATCCAC
TAGTGGCCTATGCGGCCGCGGATCTGCCGGTCTCCCTATAGTGAGTCGTATTAATTTCGATAAGCCAGGT
TAACCTGCATTAATGAATCGGCCAACGCGCGGGGAGAGGCGGTTTGCGTATTGGGCGCTCTTCCGCTTCC
TCGCTCACTGACTCGCTGCGCTCGGTCGTTCGGCTGCGGCGAGCGGTATCAGCTCACTCAAAGGCGGTAA
TACGGTTATCCACAGAATCAGGGGATAACGCAGGAAAGAACATGTGAGCAAAAGGCCAGCAAAAGGCCAG
GAACCGTAAAAAGGCCGCGTTGCTGGCGTTTTTCCATAGGCTCCGCCCCCCTGACGAGCATCACAAAAAT
CGACGCTCAAGTCAGAGGTGGCGAAACCCGACAGGACTATAAAGATACCAGGCGTTTCCCCCTGGAAGCT
CCCTCGTGCGCTCTCCTGTTCCGACCCTGCCGCTTACCGGATACCTGTCCGCCTTTCTCCCTTCGGGAAG
CGTGGCGCTTTCTCAATGCTCACGCTGTAGGTATCTCAGTTCGGTGTAGGTCGTTCGCTCCAAGCTGGGC
TGTGTGCACGAACCCCCCGTTCAGCCCGACCGCTGCGCCTTATCCGGTAACTATCGTCTTGAGTCCAACC
CGGTAAGACACGACTTATCGCCACTGGCAGCAGCCACTGGTAACAGGATTAGCAGAGCGAGGTATGTAGG
CGGTGCTACAGAGTTCTTGAAGTGGTGGCCTAACTACGGCTACACTAGAAGGACAGTATTTGGTATCTGC
GCTCTGCTGAAGCCAGTTACCTTCGGAAAAAGAGTTGGTAGCTCTTGATCCGGCAAACAAACCACCGCTG
GTAGCGGTGGTTTTTTTGTTTGCAAGCAGCAGATTACGCGCAGAAAAAAAGGATCTCAAGAAGATCCTTT
GATCTTTTCTACGGGGTCTGACGCTCAGTGGAACGAAAACTCACGTTAAGGGATTTTGGTCATGAGATTA
TCAAAAAGGATCTTCACCTAGATCCTTTTAAATTAAAAATGAAGTTTTAAATCAATCTAAAGTATATATG
AGTAAACTTGGTCTGACAGTTACCAATGCTTAATCAGTGAGGCACCTATCTCAGCGATCTGTCTATTTCG
TTCATCCATAGTTGCCTGACTCCCCGTCGTGTAGATAACTACGATACGGGAGGGCTTACCATCTGGCCCC
AGTGCTGCAATGATACCGCGAGACCCACGCTCACCGGCTCCAGATTTATCAGCAATAAACCAGCCAGCCG
GAAGGGCCGAGCGCAGAAGTGGTCCTGCAACTTTATCCGCCTCCATCCAGTCTATTAATTGTTGCCGGGA
AGCTAGAGTAAGTAGTTCGCCAGTTAATAGTTTGCGCAACGTTGTTGCCATTGCTACAGGCATCGTGGTG
TCACGCTCGTCGTTTGGTATGGCTTCATTCAGCTCCGGTTCCCAACGATCAAGGCGAGTTACATGATCCC
CCATGTTGTGCAAAAAAGCGGTTAGCTCCTTCGGTCCTCCGATCGTTGTCAGAAGTAAGTTGGCCGCAGT
GTTATCACTCATGGTTATGGCAGCACTGCATAATTCTCTTACTGTCATGCCATCCGTAAGATGCTTTTCT
GTGACTGGTGAGTACTCAACCAAGTCATTCTGAGAATAGTGTATGCGGCGACCGAGTTGCTCTTGCCCGG
CGTCAATACGGGATAATACCGCGCCACATAGCAGAACTTTAAAAGTGCTCATCATTGGAAAACGTTCTTC
GGGGCGAAAACTCTCAAGGATCTTACCGCTGTTGAGATCCAGTTCGATGTAACCCACTCGTGCACCCAAC
TGATCTTCAGCATCTTTTACTTTCACCAGCGTTTCTGGGTGAGCAAAAACAGGAAGGCAAAATGCCGCAA
AAAAGGGAATAAGGGCGACACGGAAATGTTGAATACTCATACTCTTCCTTTTTCAATATTATTGAAGCAT
TTATCAGGGTTATTGTCTCATGAGCGGATACATATTTGAATGTATTTAGAAAAATAAACAAATAGGGGTT
CCGCGCACATTTCCCCGAAAAGTGCCACCTGACGTCTAAGAAACCATTATTATCATGACATTAACCTATA
AAAATAGGCGTATCACGAGGCCCTTTCGTCTCGCGCGTTTCGGTGATGACGGTGAAAACCTCTGACACAT
GCAGCTCCCGGAGACGGTCACAGCTTGTCTGTAAGCGGATGCCGGGAGCAGACAAGCCCGTCAGGGCGCG
TCAGCGGGTGTTGGCGGGTGTCGGGGCTGGCTTAACTATGCGGCATCAGAGCAGATTGTACTGAGAGTGC
ACCATATGGACATATTGTCGTTAGAACGCGGCTACAATTAATACATAACCTTATGTATCATACACATACG
ATTTAGGTGACACTATAGA
