>Addgene plasmid #20769 | pFA6a-6xGLY-Myc-kanMX6 | addgene partial sequence | sequence record 26622 | 20769 with T7
CTAGTGGANCTGATATCATCGATGAATTCGAGCTCGTTTAAACTGGATGGCGGCGTTAGTATCGAATCGA
CAGCAGTATAGCGACCAGCATTCACATACGATTGACGCATGATATTACTTTCTGCGCACTTAACTTCGCA
TCTGGGCAGATGATGTCGAGGCGAAAAAAAATATAAATCACGCTAACATTTGATTAAAATAGAACAACTA
CAATATAAAAAAACTATACAAATGACAAGTTCTTGAAAACAAGAATCTTTTTATTGTCAGTACTGATTAG
AAAAACTCATCGAGCATCAAATGAAACTGCAATTTATTCATATCAGGATTATCAATACCATATTTTTGAA
AAAGCCGTTTCTGTAATGAAGGAGAAAACTCACCGAGGCAGTTCCATAGGATGGCAAGATCCTGGTATCG
GTCTGCGATTCCGACTCGTCCAACATCAATACAACCTATTAATTTCCCCTCGTCAAAAATAAGGTTATCA
AGTGAGAAATCACCATGAGTGACGACTGAATCCGGTGAGAATGGCAAAAGCTTATGCATTTCTTTCCAGA
CTTGTTCAACAGGCCAGCCATTACGCTCGTCATCAAAATCACTCGCATCAACCAAACCGTTATTCATTCG
TGATTGCGCCTGAGCGAGACGAAATACGCGATCGCTGTTAAAAGGACAATTACAAACAGGAATCGAATGC
AACCGGCGCANGAACACTGCCAGCGCATCAACNATATTTTCACCTGAATCNNGATATTCTTCTAATACCT
GGAATGCTGTTTTGCCGGGGATCNN
